Addgene plasmid #235694: pGL3-Myc-rDMR
Purpose: Measure the activity of the reduced differentially methylated region (rDMR) of Myc with luciferase assay
Depositing lab: Duojia Pan. Depositing organization: University of Texas Southwestern Medical Center. Publication: YAP induces an oncogenic transcriptional program through TET1-mediated epigenetic remodeling in liver growth and tumorigenesis. Wu BK, Mei SC, Chen EH, Zheng Y, Pan D. Nat Genet. 2022 Aug;54(8):1202-1213. doi: 10.1038/s41588-022-01119-7. Epub 2022 Jul 14. PubMed 35835915.
Backbone
  Vector backbone: pGL3-Promoter
  Vector type: Luciferase
Growth in bacteria
  Bacterial resistance: Ampicillin, 100 μg/mL
  Growth temperature: 37°C
  Growth strain: DH5alpha
  Copy number: High Copy
Gene/Insert
  Gene/Insert name: Myc
  Species: M. musculus (mouse)
  Entrez Gene: Myc (a.k.a. Myc2, Niard, Nird, bHLHe39)
  Cloning method: Gibson Cloning
Terms and licenses: Academic/Nonprofit Terms; Industry Terms: Not Available to Industry
How to cite: pGL3-Myc-rDMR was a gift from Duojia Pan (Addgene plasmid # 235694 ; http://n2t.net/addgene:235694 ; RRID:Addgene_235694)
