[The description below was written by a language model from this plasmid's Addgene catalogue record and pLannotate feature annotations shown in this document.]
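Description:
pGL3-Myc-rDMR is a firefly luciferase reporter plasmid built on the pGL3-Promoter backbone and intended for transient transfection of mammalian cells. It is propagated in E. coli as a high-copy plasmid through a ColE1/pUC-type origin and is selected with ampicillin through the β-lactamase gene and its bla promoter. An f1 bacteriophage origin is also present. The short fragments annotated as tetracycline resistance, lacZα and SV40 large T antigen are backbone remnants rather than functional genes.

The insert, added by Gibson cloning, is a mouse Myc locus fragment described as the reduced differentially methylated region (rDMR). In the 5,656 nt sequenced record it lies immediately upstream of the SV40 early promoter, which drives the luc+ version of firefly luciferase and is followed by the SV40 polyadenylation signal. The annotation software labels about 500 bp of this insert region as a coding sequence resembling mouse B-Myc. This most likely reflects sequence similarity between B-Myc and Myc, since the fragment sits upstream of the promoter and is being tested as a regulatory element, not expressed as a protein. A synthetic poly(A) signal and an RNA polymerase II pause site sit upstream of the insert, where they limit read-through transcription from the backbone that would otherwise raise background signal.

Because pGL3-Promoter carries a minimal SV40 promoter without an enhancer, luciferase output reports how strongly the inserted fragment modulates transcription. The stated purpose is to measure the activity of the Myc rDMR by luciferase assay, in connection with work on YAP- and TET1-dependent epigenetic remodelling in liver growth and tumorigenesis.
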