Features (pLannotate 1.2.2; 13 found; start..end, strand, type, name):
     99..596     +  CDS            Mycb: MYCB_MOUSE - Also known as Bmyc. Experimental evidence at protein level: Swiss-Prot protein existence level 1. Seems to act as an inhibitor of cellular proliferation. From Mus musculus (Mouse).
    694..890     +  promoter       SV40 promoter: SV40 early promoter
    926..2578    +  CDS            luciferase: firefly luciferase; luc+; enhanced luc+ version of the luciferase gene
   2619..2740    -  polyA_signal   SV40 poly(A) signal: SV40 polyadenylation signal
   2763..2831    -  CDS            large T antigen (fragment): large T antigen from SV40 (simian virus 40)
   2847..2979    +  CDS            TcR (fragment): tetracycline efflux protein; tet; confers resistance to tetracycline
   3159..3747    -  rep_origin     ori: high-copy-number ColE1/pMB1/pBR322/pUC origin of replication
   3918..4778    -  CDS            AmpR: β-lactamase; bla; confers resistance to ampicillin, carbenicillin, and related antibiotics
   4779..4883    -  promoter       AmpR promoter: bla
   4910..5338    +  rep_origin     f1 ori (sequence partly withheld): f1 bacteriophage origin of replication; arrow indicates direction of (+) strand synthesis
   5370..5437    -  CDS            lacZα (fragment): LacZα fragment of β-galactosidase; lacZ fragment
   5496..5544    +  polyA_signal   poly(A) signal: synthetic polyadenylation signal
   5558..5649    +  misc_feature   pause site: RNA polymerase II transcriptional pause signal from the human α2 globin gene
>Addgene plasmid #235694 | pGL3-Myc-rDMR | addgene full sequence | sequence record 467802 | Addgene NGS Result
GGTACCGAGCTCTTACGCGTGGTTTCCGCACCAACCAGAGCTGGATAACTCTAGACTTGCTTCCCTTGCT
GTGCCCCCTCCAGCAGACAGCCACGACGATGCCCCTCAACGTGAACTTCACCAACAGGAACTATGACCTC
GACTACGACTCCGTACAGCCCTATTTCATCTGCGACGAGGAAGAGAATTTCTATCACCAGCAACAGCAGA
GCGAGCTGCAGCCGCCCGCGCCCAGTGAGGATATCTGGAAGAAATTCGAGCTGCTTCCCACCCCGCCCCT
GTCCCCGAGCCGCCGCTCCGGGCTCTGCTCTCCATCCTATGTTGCGGTCGCTACGTCCTTCTCCCCAAGG
GAAGACGATGACGGCGGCGGTGGCAACTTCTCCACCGCCGATCAGCTGGAGATGATGACCGAGTTACTTG
GAGGAGACATGGTGAACCAGAGCTTCATCTGCGATCCTGACGACGAGACCTTCATCAAGAACATCATCAT
CCAGGACTGTATGTGGAGCGGTTTCTCAGCCGCTGCCAAGCTGGTCTCGGAGAAGCTGGCCTCCTACCAG
GCTGCGCGCAAAGACAGCACCAGCCTGAGCCCCGCCCGCGGGCACAGCGTCTGCTCCACCTCCAGCCTGT
ACCTGCAGGACCTCACCGCCGCCGCGTCCGAGTGCATTGACCCCTCACTCGAGATCTGCGATCTGCATCT
CAATTAGTCAGCAACCATAGTCCCGCCCCTAACTCCGCCCATCCCGCCCCTAACTCCGCCCAGTTCCGCC
CATTCTCCGCCCCATCGCTGACTAATTTTTTTTATTTATGCAGAGGCCGAGGCCGCCTCGGCCTCTGAGC
TATTCCAGAAGTAGTGAGGAGGCTTTTTTGGAGGCCTAGGCTTTTGCAAAAAGCTTGGCATTCCGGTACT
GTTGGTAAAGCCACCATGGAAGACGCCAAAAACATAAAGAAAGGCCCGGCGCCATTCTATCCGCTGGAAG
ATGGAACCGCTGGAGAGCAACTGCATAAGGCTATGAAGAGATACGCCCTGGTTCCTGGAACAATTGCTTT
TACAGATGCACATATCGAGGTGGACATCACTTACGCTGAGTACTTCGAAATGTCCGTTCGGTTGGCAGAA
GCTATGAAACGATATGGGCTGAATACAAATCACAGAATCGTCGTATGCAGTGAAAACTCTCTTCAATTCT
TTATGCCGGTGTTGGGCGCGTTATTTATCGGAGTTGCAGTTGCGCCCGCGAACGACATTTATAATGAACG
TGAATTGCTCAACAGTATGGGCATTTCGCAGCCTACCGTGGTGTTCGTTTCCAAAAAGGGGTTGCAAAAA
ATTTTGAACGTGCAAAAAAAGCTCCCAATCATCCAAAAAATTATTATCATGGATTCTAAAACGGATTACC
AGGGATTTCAGTCGATGTACACGTTCGTCACATCTCATCTACCTCCCGGTTTTAATGAATACGATTTTGT
GCCAGAGTCCTTCGATAGGGACAAGACAATTGCACTGATCATGAACTCCTCTGGATCTACTGGTCTGCCT
AAAGGTGTCGCTCTGCCTCATAGAACTGCCTGCGTGAGATTCTCGCATGCCAGAGATCCTATTTTTGGCA
ATCAAATCATTCCGGATACTGCGATTTTAAGTGTTGTTCCATTCCATCACGGTTTTGGAATGTTTACTAC
ACTCGGATATTTGATATGTGGATTTCGAGTCGTCTTAATGTATAGATTTGAAGAAGAGCTGTTTCTGAGG
AGCCTTCAGGATTACAAGATTCAAAGTGCGCTGCTGGTGCCAACCCTATTCTCCTTCTTCGCCAAAAGCA
CTCTGATTGACAAATACGATTTATCTAATTTACACGAAATTGCTTCTGGTGGCGCTCCCCTCTCTAAGGA
AGTCGGGGAAGCGGTTGCCAAGAGGTTCCATCTGCCAGGTATCAGGCAAGGATATGGGCTCACTGAGACT
ACATCAGCTATTCTGATTACACCCGAGGGGGATGATAAACCGGGCGCGGTCGGTAAAGTTGTTCCATTTT
TTGAAGCGAAGGTTGTGGATCTGGATACCGGGAAAACGCTGGGCGTTAATCAAAGAGGCGAACTGTGTGT
GAGAGGTCCTATGATTATGTCCGGTTATGTAAACAATCCGGAAGCGACCAACGCCTTGATTGACAAGGAT
GGATGGCTACATTCTGGAGACATAGCTTACTGGGACGAAGACGAACACTTCTTCATCGTTGACCGCCTGA
AGTCTCTGATTAAGTACAAAGGCTATCAGGTGGCTCCCGCTGAATTGGAATCCATCTTGCTCCAACACCC
CAACATCTTCGACGCAGGTGTCGCAGGTCTTCCCGACGATGACGCCGGTGAACTTCCCGCCGCCGTTGTT
GTTTTGGAGCACGGAAAGACGATGACGGAAAAAGAGATCGTGGATTACGTCGCCAGTCAAGTAACAACCG
CGAAAAAGTTGCGCGGAGGAGTTGTGTTTGTGGACGAAGTACCGAAAGGTCTTACCGGAAAACTCGACGC
AAGAAAAATCAGAGAGATCCTCATAAAGGCCAAGAAGGGCGGAAAGATCGCCGTGTAATTCTAGAGTCGG
GGCGGCCGGCCGCTTCGAGCAGACATGATAAGATACATTGATGAGTTTGGACAAACCACAACTAGAATGC
AGTGAAAAAAATGCTTTATTTGTGAAATTTGTGATGCTATTGCTTTATTTGTAACCATTATAAGCTGCAA
TAAACAAGTTAACAACAACAATTGCATTCATTTTATGTTTCAGGTTCAGGGGGAGGTGTGGGAGGTTTTT
TAAAGCAAGTAAAACCTCTACAAATGTGGTAAAATCGATAAGGATCCGTCGACCGATGCCCTTGAGAGCC
TTCAACCCAGTCAGCTCCTTCCGGTGGGCGCGGGGCATGACTATCGTCGCCGCACTTATGACTGTCTTCT
TTATCATGCAACTCGTAGGACAGGTGCCGGCAGCGCTCTTCCGCTTCCTCGCTCACTGACTCGCTGCGCT
CGGTCGTTCGGCTGCGGCGAGCGGTATCAGCTCACTCAAAGGCGGTAATACGGTTATCCACAGAATCAGG
GGATAACGCAGGAAAGAACATGTGAGCAAAAGGCCAGCAAAAGGCCAGGAACCGTAAAAAGGCCGCGTTG
CTGGCGTTTTTCCATAGGCTCCGCCCCCCTGACGAGCATCACAAAAATCGACGCTCAAGTCAGAGGTGGC
GAAACCCGACAGGACTATAAAGATACCAGGCGTTTCCCCCTGGAAGCTCCCTCGTGCGCTCTCCTGTTCC
GACCCTGCCGCTTACCGGATACCTGTCCGCCTTTCTCCCTTCGGGAAGCGTGGCGCTTTCTCATAGCTCA
CGCTGTAGGTATCTCAGTTCGGTGTAGGTCGTTCGCTCCAAGCTGGGCTGTGTGCACGAACCCCCCGTTC
AGCCCGACCGCTGCGCCTTATCCGGTAACTATCGTCTTGAGTCCAACCCGGTAAGACACGACTTATCGCC
ACTGGCAGCAGCCACTGGTAACAGGATTAGCAGAGCGAGGTATGTAGGCGGTGCTACAGAGTTCTTGAAG
TGGTGGCCTAACTACGGCTACACTAGAAGAACAGTATTTGGTATCTGCGCTCTGCTGAAGCCAGTTACCT
TCGGAAAAAGAGTTGGTAGCTCTTGATCCGGCAAACAAACCACCGCTGGTAGCGGTGGTTTTTTTGTTTG
CAAGCAGCAGATTACGCGCAGAAAAAAAGGATCTCAAGAAGATCCTTTGATCTTTTCTACGGGGTCTGAC
GCTCAGTGGAACGAAAACTCACGTTAAGGGATTTTGGTCATGAGATTATCAAAAAGGATCTTCACCTAGA
TCCTTTTAAATTAAAAATGAAGTTTTAAATCAATCTAAAGTATATATGAGTAAACTTGGTCTGACAGTTA
CCAATGCTTAATCAGTGAGGCACCTATCTCAGCGATCTGTCTATTTCGTTCATCCATAGTTGCCTGACTC
CCCGTCGTGTAGATAACTACGATACGGGAGGGCTTACCATCTGGCCCCAGTGCTGCAATGATACCGCGAG
ACCCACGCTCACCGGCTCCAGATTTATCAGCAATAAACCAGCCAGCCGGAAGGGCCGAGCGCAGAAGTGG
TCCTGCAACTTTATCCGCCTCCATCCAGTCTATTAATTGTTGCCGGGAAGCTAGAGTAAGTAGTTCGCCA
GTTAATAGTTTGCGCAACGTTGTTGCCATTGCTACAGGCATCGTGGTGTCACGCTCGTCGTTTGGTATGG
CTTCATTCAGCTCCGGTTCCCAACGATCAAGGCGAGTTACATGATCCCCCATGTTGTGCAAAAAAGCGGT
TAGCTCCTTCGGTCCTCCGATCGTTGTCAGAAGTAAGTTGGCCGCAGTGTTATCACTCATGGTTATGGCA
GCACTGCATAATTCTCTTACTGTCATGCCATCCGTAAGATGCTTTTCTGTGACTGGTGAGTACTCAACCA
AGTCATTCTGAGAATAGTGTATGCGGCGACCGAGTTGCTCTTGCCCGGCGTCAATACGGGATAATACCGC
GCCACATAGCAGAACTTTAAAAGTGCTCATCATTGGAAAACGTTCTTCGGGGCGAAAACTCTCAAGGATC
TTACCGCTGTTGAGATCCAGTTCGATGTAACCCACTCGTGCACCCAACTGATCTTCAGCATCTTTTACTT
TCACCAGCGTTTCTGGGTGAGCAAAAACAGGAAGGCAAAATGCCGCAAAAAAGGGAATAAGGGCGACACG
GAAATGTTGAATACTCATACTCTTCCTTTTTCAATATTATTGAAGCATTTATCAGGGTTATTGTCTCATG
AGCGGATACATATTTGAATGTATTTAGAAAAATAAACAAATAGGGGTTCCGCGCACATTTCCCCGAAAAG
TGCCACCTG
[124 nt withheld, positions 4910-5033]
C
[91 nt withheld, positions 5035-5125]
A
[49 nt withheld, positions 5127-5175]
CCTTTGACGTTGGAGTCCACGTTCTTT
[37 nt withheld, positions 5203-5239]
ACCCTATCTCGGTCTATTCTTTTGATTTATAAGGGATTTTGCCGATTTCGGCCTATTGGTTAAAAAATGA
GCTGATTTAACAAAAATTTAACGCGAATTTTAACAAAATATTAACGCTTACAATTTGCCATTCGCCATTC
AGGCTGCGCAACTGTTGGGAAGGGCGATCGGTGCGGGCCTCTTCGCTATTACGCCAGCCCAAGCTACCAT
GATAAGTAAGTAATATTAAGGTACGGGAGGTACTTGGAGCGGCCGCAATAAAATATCTTTATTTTCATTA
CATCTGTGTGTTGGTTTTTTGTGTGAATCGATAGTACTAACATACGCTCTCCATCAAAACAAAACGAAAC
AAAACAAACTAGCAAAATAGGCTGTCCCCAGTGCAAGTGCAGGTGCCAGAACATTTCTCTATCGATA
